>Addgene plasmid #74283 | pR26 GFP Dest | addgene partial sequence | sequence record 142381 | M13-F20 5'-TGTAAAACGACGGCCAGT-3'
CCGCGGCAGGCCCTCCGAGCGTGGTGGAGCCGTTCTGTGAGACAGCCGGGTACGAGTCGTGACGCTGGAA
GGGGCAAGCGGGTGGTGGGCAGGAATGCGGTCCGCCCTGCAGCAACCGGAGGGGGAGGGAGAAGGGAGCG
GAAAAGTCTCCACCGGACGCGGCCATGGCTCGGGGGGGGGGGGGC
