>Addgene plasmid #74283 | pR26 GFP Dest | addgene partial sequence | sequence record 145602 | T3 5'-GCAATTAACCCTCACTAAAGG-3'
GGCGGCGGCGCCTACCGGTGGATGTGGAATGTGTGCGAGGCCAGAGGCCACTTGTGTAGCGCCAAGTGCC
CAGCGGGGCTGCTAAAGCGCATGCTCCAGACTGCCTTGGGAAAAGCGCCTCCCCTACCCGGTAGAATTCG
ATATCAAGCTTATCGATACCGTCGACGGTATCGATAAGCTAGATGTCCTGAAATATTTCTATCAGAACAA
GGTAGTATAAAGCTGGTAGGTATACAAAACGCTAGACTAGTTTCTATCCCTGACCCTTAATCTGCTAGTA
TATCCGTAGGAAGTTGCTTAAGTGCCACTAGTACCAACAGCCTCTGTTAGAGTGAACAGTAGATTTTAAT
GAAGGGCCAATAAAGACCACTTAAGACTACTGACTGAATTAAAAATCCACCCAGTGGAGTTAGTATTGGT
TATAGTTATATAACAAAATATCCAACTTAGCCAGGCGTGGTGGTGCACGCCTTTAATCCCGGCACTCAGG
AGGCAGAGGCAGGCGGATTTCTGAGTTCGAGGCCAGCCTGGTCTACAAAGTGAGTTCCAGGACAGCCAGG
GCTATACAGAGAAACCCTGTCTCGAAAAACCAAAAAAAAAAAAAAAAAGGAAAAAAAATATGGCTTGAAA
ACATGCTATTGTTGTCAAAAGGAGATCCAAACAAGTATTTCTTTGAACAAAAATTATGTAGAAAACAGGG
TGATAAAGAACAAGGGCTTTTTAAA
