>Addgene plasmid #74283 | pR26 GFP Dest | addgene partial sequence | sequence record 148082 | BGH-rev 5'-TAGAAGGCACAGTCGAGG-3'
CCGGGCTGCATCCAACCTCGAGGAAGTTCCTATACTTTCTAGAGAATAGGAACTTCGGAATAGGAACTTC
GTTGGGAGCTCTCCGGATCCCGGATTACTTGTACAGCTCGTCCATGCCGAGAGTGATCCCGGCGGCGGTC
ACGAACTCCAGCAGGACCATGTGATCGCGCTTCTCGTTGGGGTCTTTGCTCAGGGCGGACTGGGTGCTCA
GGTAGTGGTTGTCGGGCAGCAGCACGGGGCCGTCGCCGATGGGGGTGTTCTGCTGGTAGTGGTCGGCGAG
CTGCACGCTGCCGTCCTCGATGTTGTGGCGGATCTTGAAGTTCACCTTGATGCCGTTCTTCTGCTTGTCG
GCCATGATATAGACGTTGTGGCTGTTGTAGTTGTACTCCAGCTTGTGCCCCAGGATGTTGCCGTCCTCCT
TGAAGTCGATGCCCTTCAGCTCGATGCGGTTCACCAGGGTGTCGCCCTCGAACTTCACCTCGGCGCGGGT
CTTGTAGTTGCCGTCGTCCTTGAAGAAGATGGTGCGCTCCTGGACGTAGCCTTCGGGCATGGCGGACTTG
AAGAAGTCGTGCTGCTTCATGTGGTCGGGGTAGCGGCTGAAGCACTGCACGCCGTAGGTCAGGGTGGTCA
CGAGGGTGGGCCAGGGCACGGGCAGCTTGCCGGTGGTGCAGATGAACTTCAGGGTCAGCTTGCCGTAGGT
GGCATCGCCCTCGCCCTCGCCGGACACGCTGAACTTGTGGCCGTTTACGTCGCCGTCCAGCTCGACCAGG
ATGGGCACCACC
