[The description below was written by a language model from this plasmid's Addgene catalogue record.]
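Description:
pR26 GFP Dest is a gene targeting vector for the mouse Rosa26 locus, built on a Bluescript backbone and designed as a Gateway destination plasmid. It is a high-copy bacterial plasmid selected with both ampicillin and chloramphenicol. It is propagated in a ccdB-tolerant strain, which is consistent with an unrecombined Gateway cassette: such cassettes normally carry the ccdB counter-selection gene together with a chloramphenicol resistance marker, and both are replaced when a gene of interest is recombined in from an entry clone. The listed insert is the mouse Rosa26 5′ homology region, cloned by restriction enzymes at I-SceI and XbaI sites that were destroyed in the process. No feature table is provided. The record therefore does not state the promoter driving the cassette, how GFP is linked to the inserted gene, the 3′ homology arm, or any mammalian selection markers.

According to the stated purpose, the targeting cassette contains a loxP-flanked stop cassette and GFP alongside the Gateway site. In this type of design, the stop element blocks expression of the downstream sequence until Cre recombinase excises it. A transgene placed at the Gateway position is thus switched on only in Cre-expressing cells or tissues, and GFP serves as a fluorescent reporter. Rosa26 is a widely used safe-harbour locus that permits broad, stable transgene expression. The associated publication describes generating Rosa26 knock-in mice with CRISPR/Cas9 in C57BL/6 zygotes, which suggests the vector serves as a homology-directed repair donor for making conditional, Cre-activated transgenic alleles after a user's gene has been inserted by Gateway recombination.
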