Addgene plasmid #74283: pR26 GFP Dest
Purpose: Gene targeting vector for the mouse Rosa26 locus, including a loxP flanked stop cassette and GFP, for gateway cloning
Depositing lab: Ralf Kuehn. Depositing organization: Max-Delbrueck-Centrum fuer Molekulare Medizin (MDC). Publication: Efficient generation of Rosa26 knock-in mice using CRISPR/Cas9 in C57BL/6 zygotes. Chu VT, Weber T, Graf R, Sommermann T, Petsch K, Sack U, Volchkov P, Rajewsky K, Kuhn R. BMC Biotechnol. 2016 Jan 16;16(1):4. doi: 10.1186/s12896-016-0234-4. PubMed 26772810.
Backbone
  Vector backbone: Bluescript
Growth in bacteria
  Bacterial resistance: Chloramphenicol and Ampicillin, 25 & 100 μg/mL
  Growth temperature: 30°C
  Growth strain: ccdB Survival
  Copy number: High Copy
Gene/Insert
  Gene/Insert name: Rosa26 5-homology region
  Species: M. musculus (mouse)
  Cloning method: Restriction Enzyme; 5′ cloning site I-SceI (destroyed during cloning); 3′ cloning site XbaI (destroyed during cloning)
  Sequencing primers: 5′ M13 forward; 3′ M13 reverse
Terms and licenses: Academic/Nonprofit Terms; Industry Terms: Not Available to Industry
How to cite: pR26 GFP Dest was a gift from Ralf Kuehn (Addgene plasmid # 74283 ; http://n2t.net/addgene:74283 ; RRID:Addgene_74283)
