LOCUS       Exported 14707 bp ds-DNA circular SYN 12-MAY-2021
DEFINITION  Gene targeting vector for the mouse Rosa26 locus, including a loxP
            flanked stop cassette and GFP, for gateway cloning.
ACCESSION   .
VERSION     .
KEYWORDS    pR26 GFP Dest
SOURCE      synthetic DNA construct
  ORGANISM  synthetic DNA construct
REFERENCE   1 (bases 1 to 14707)
  AUTHORS   Chu VT, Weber T, Graf R, Sommermann T, Petsch K, Sack U, Volchkov P,
            Rajewsky K, Kuhn R
  TITLE     Efficient generation of Rosa26 knock-in mice using CRISPR/Cas9 in
            C57BL/6 zygotes.
  JOURNAL   BMC Biotechnol. 2016 Jan 16;16(1):4. doi: 10.1186/s12896-016-0234-4.
  PUBMED    26772810
REFERENCE   2 (bases 1 to 14707)
  AUTHORS   .
  TITLE     Direct Submission
  JOURNAL   Exported May 12, 2021 from SnapGene Server 1.1.58
            http://www.snapgene.com
FEATURES             Location/Qualifiers
     source          1..14707
                     /organism="synthetic DNA construct"
                     /mol_type="other DNA"
     misc_feature    5..1087
                     /label=Rosa26 left arm
                     /note="left homology arm from intron 1 of the mouse Rosa26
                     gene (Soriano, 1999)"
     misc_feature    1094..1197
                     /label=Ad SA
                     /note="adenovirus major late transcript splice acceptor
                     (Friedrich and Soriano, 1991)"
     protein_bind    1208..1241
                     /label=loxP
                     /bound_moiety="Cre recombinase"
                     /note="Cre-mediated recombination occurs in the 8-bp core
                     sequence (GCATACAT)."
     polyA_signal    1248..1296
                     /label=HSV TK poly(A) signal
                     /note="herpes simplex virus thymidine kinase
                     polyadenylation signal (Cole and Stacy, 1985)"
     CDS             complement(1303..2106)
                     /codon_start=1
                     /gene="aph(3')-II (or nptII)"
                     /product="aminoglycoside phosphotransferase from Tn5"
                     /label=NeoR/KanR
                     /note="confers resistance to neomycin, kanamycin, and G418
                     (Geneticin(R))"
                     /translation="MGSAIEQDGLHAGSPAAWVERLFGYDWAQQTIGCSDAAVFRLSAQ
                     GRPVLFVKTDLSGALNELQDEAARLSWLATTGVPCAAVLDVVTEAGRDWLLLGEVPGQD
                     LLSSHLAPAEKVSIMADAMRRLHTLDPATCPFDHQAKHRIERARTRMEAGLVDQDDLDE
                     EHQGLAPAELFARLKARMPDGEDLVVTHGDACLPNIMVENGRFSGFIDCGRLGVADRYQ
                     DIALATRDIAEELGGEWADRFLVLYGIAAPDSQRIAFYRLLDEFF"
     primer_bind     complement(1414..1433)
                     /label=Neo-F
                     /note="Neomycin resistance gene, forward primer"
     primer_bind     2024..2043
                     /label=Neo-R
                     /note="Neomycin resistance gene, reverse primer"
     intron          2920..2985
                     /label=small t intron
                     /note="SV40 (simian virus 40) small t antigen intron"
     CDS             3115..3135
                     /codon_start=1
                     /product="nuclear localization signal of SV40 (simian virus
                     40) large T antigen"
                     /label=SV40 NLS
                     /translation="PKKKRKV"
     polyA_signal    3560..3694
                     /label=SV40 poly(A) signal
                     /note="SV40 polyadenylation signal"
     primer_bind     complement(3597..3616)
                     /label=SV40pA-R
                     /note="SV40 polyA, reverse primer"
     primer_bind     3651..3670
                     /label=EBV-rev
                     /note="SV40 polyA terminator, reverse primer"
     protein_bind    3714..3747
                     /label=loxP
                     /bound_moiety="Cre recombinase"
                     /note="Cre-mediated recombination occurs in the 8-bp core
                     sequence (GCATACAT)."
     protein_bind    3760..3884
                     /gene="mutant version of attR"
                     /label=attR1
                     /bound_moiety="LR Clonase(TM)"
                     /note="recombination site for the Gateway(R) LR reaction"
     promoter        3909..3939
                     /label=lac UV5 promoter
                     /note="E. coli lac promoter with an ""up"" mutation"
     CDS             3993..4652
                     /codon_start=1
                     /gene="cat"
                     /product="chloramphenicol acetyltransferase"
                     /label=CmR
                     /note="confers resistance to chloramphenicol"
                     /translation="MEKKITGYTTVDISQWHRKEHFEAFQSVAQCTYNQTVQLDITAFL
                     KTVKKNKHKFYPAFIHILARLMNAHPEFRMAMKDGELVIWDSVHPCYTVFHEQTETFSS
                     LWSEYHDDFRQFLHIYSQDVACYGENLAYFPKGFIENMFFVSANPWVSFTSFDLNVANM
                     DNFFAPVFTMGKYYTQGDKVLMPLAIQVHHAVCDGFHVGRMLNELQQYCDEWQGGA"
     primer_bind     complement(4059..4078)
                     /label=CAT-R
                     /note="Chloramphenicol resistance gene, reverse primer"
     CDS             4994..5299
                     /codon_start=1
                     /gene="ccdB"
                     /product="CcdB, a bacterial toxin that poisons DNA gyrase"
                     /label=ccdB
                     /note="Plasmids containing the ccdB gene cannot be
                     propagated in standard E. coli strains."
                     /translation="MQFKVYTYKRESRYRLFVDVQSDIIDTPGRRMVIPLASARLLSDK
                     VSRELYPVVHIGDESWRMMTTDMASVPVSVIGEEVADLSHRENDIKNAINLMFWGI"
     primer_bind     5178..5197
                     /label=ccdB-fwd
                     /note="ccdB gene, forward primer"
     protein_bind    complement(5340..5464)
                     /gene="mutant version of attR"
                     /label=attR2
                     /bound_moiety="LR Clonase(TM)"
                     /note="recombination site for the Gateway(R) LR reaction"
     protein_bind    5499..5546
                     /label=FRT
                     /bound_moiety="FLP recombinase from the Saccharomyces
                     cerevisiae 2u plasmid"
                     /note="FLP-mediated recombination occurs in the 8-bp core
                     sequence TCTAGAAA (Turan and Bode, 2011)."
     misc_feature    5585..6136
                     /label=IRES
                     /note="internal ribosome entry site (IRES) of the
                     encephalomyocarditis virus (EMCV)"
     primer_bind     complement(5729..5746)
                     /label=IRES reverse
                     /note="IRES internal ribosome entry site, reverse primer.
                     Also called pCDH-rev"
     primer_bind     5956..5975
                     /label=IRES-F
                     /note="IRES internal ribosome entry site, forward primer"
     CDS             6148..6867
                     /codon_start=1
                     /product="the original enhanced GFP (Yang et al., 1996)"
                     /label=EGFP
                     /note="mammalian codon-optimized"
                     /translation="MVSKGEELFTGVVPILVELDGDVNGHKFSVSGEGEGDATYGKLTL
                     KFICTTGKLPVPWPTLVTTLTYGVQCFSRYPDHMKQHDFFKSAMPEGYVQERTIFFKDD
                     GNYKTRAEVKFEGDTLVNRIELKGIDFKEDGNILGHKLEYNYNSHNVYIMADKQKNGIK
                     VNFKIRHNIEDGSVQLADHYQQNTPIGDGPVLLPDNHYLSTQSALSKDPNEKRDHMVLL
                     EFVTAAGITLGMDELYK"
     CDS             6148..6864
                     /codon_start=1
                     /product="enhanced GFP"
                     /label=EGFP
                     /translation="MVSKGEELFTGVVPILVELDGDVNGHKFSVSGEGEGDATYGKLTL
                     KFICTTGKLPVPWPTLVTTLTYGVQCFSRYPDHMKQHDFFKSAMPEGYVQERTIFFKDD
                     GNYKTRAEVKFEGDTLVNRIELKGIDFKEDGNILGHKLEYNYNSHNVYIMADKQKNGIK
                     VNFKIRHNIEDGSVQLADHYQQNTPIGDGPVLLPDNHYLSTQSALSKDPNEKRDHMVLL
                     EFVTAAGITLGMDELYK"
     primer_bind     complement(6193..6214)
                     /label=EGFP-N
                     /note="EGFP, reverse primer"
     primer_bind     complement(6454..6473)
                     /label=EXFP-R
                     /note="For distinguishing EGFP variants, reverse primer"
     primer_bind     6801..6822
                     /label=EGFP-C
                     /note="EGFP, forward primer"
     protein_bind    6892..6939
                     /label=FRT
                     /bound_moiety="FLP recombinase from the Saccharomyces
                     cerevisiae 2u plasmid"
                     /note="FLP-mediated recombination occurs in the 8-bp core
                     sequence TCTAGAAA (Turan and Bode, 2011)."
     primer_bind     complement(6964..6980)
                     /label=SK primer
                     /note="common sequencing primer, one of multiple similar
                     variants"
     primer_bind     complement(6964..6980)
                     /label=pBluescriptSK
                     /note="For pBluescript vector"
     primer_bind     complement(6993..7010)
                     /label=BGH-rev
                     /note="Bovine growth hormone terminator, reverse primer.
                     Also called BGH reverse"
     polyA_signal    6999..7223
                     /label=bGH poly(A) signal
                     /note="bovine growth hormone polyadenylation signal"
     misc_feature    7311..11651
                     /label=Rosa26 right arm
                     /note="right homology arm from intron 1 of the mouse Rosa26
                     gene (Soriano, 1999)"
     primer_bind     complement(11736..11759)
                     /label=MSCV-rev
                     /note="Murine stem cell virus, reverse primer"
     primer_bind     complement(11862..11882)
                     /label=T3
                     /note="T3 promoter, forward primer"
     promoter        complement(11862..11880)
                     /label=T3 promoter
                     /note="promoter for bacteriophage T3 RNA polymerase"
     primer_bind     complement(11901..11917)
                     /label=M13 rev
                     /note="common sequencing primer, one of multiple similar
                     variants"
     primer_bind     complement(11901..11917)
                     /label=M13 Reverse
                     /note="In lacZ gene. Also called M13-rev"
     primer_bind     complement(11914..11936)
                     /label=M13/pUC Reverse
                     /note="In lacZ gene"
     protein_bind    11925..11941
                     /label=lac operator
                     /bound_moiety="lac repressor encoded by lacI"
                     /note="The lac repressor binds to the lac operator to
                     inhibit transcription in E. coli. This inhibition can be
                     relieved by adding lactose or
                     isopropyl-beta-D-thiogalactopyranoside (IPTG)."
     promoter        complement(11949..11979)
                     /label=lac promoter
                     /note="promoter for the E. coli lac operon"
     protein_bind    11994..12015
                     /label=CAP binding site
                     /bound_moiety="E. coli catabolite activator protein"
                     /note="CAP binding activates transcription in the presence
                     of cAMP."
     primer_bind     complement(12132..12149)
                     /label=L4440
                     /note="L4440 vector, forward primer"
     rep_origin      complement(12303..12891)
                     /direction=LEFT
                     /label=ori
                     /note="high-copy-number ColE1/pMB1/pBR322/pUC origin of
                     replication"
     primer_bind     complement(12383..12402)
                     /label=pBR322ori-F
                     /note="pBR322 origin, forward primer"
     CDS             complement(13062..13922)
                     /codon_start=1
                     /gene="bla"
                     /product="beta-lactamase"
                     /label=AmpR
                     /note="confers resistance to ampicillin, carbenicillin, and
                     related antibiotics"
                     /translation="MSIQHFRVALIPFFAAFCLPVFAHPETLVKVKDAEDQLGARVGYI
                     ELDLNSGKILESFRPEERFPMMSTFKVLLCGAVLSRIDAGQEQLGRRIHYSQNDLVEYS
                     PVTEKHLTDGMTVRELCSAAITMSDNTAANLLLTTIGGPKELTAFLHNMGDHVTRLDRW
                     EPELNEAIPNDERDTTMPVAMATTLRKLLTGELLTLASRQQLIDWMEADKVAGPLLRSA
                     LPAGWFIADKSGAGERGSRGIIAALGPDGKPSRIVVIYTTGSQATMDERNRQIAEIGAS
                     LIKHW"
     primer_bind     13685..13704
                     /label=Amp-R
                     /note="Ampicillin resistance gene, reverse primer"
     promoter        complement(13923..14027)
                     /gene="bla"
                     /label=AmpR promoter
     rep_origin      complement(14053..14508)
                     /direction=LEFT
                     /label=f1 ori
                     /note="f1 bacteriophage origin of replication; arrow
                     indicates direction of (+) strand synthesis"
     primer_bind     complement(14190..14211)
                     /label=F1ori-F
                     /note="F1 origin, forward primer"
     primer_bind     14402..14421
                     /label=F1ori-R
                     /note="F1 origin, reverse primer"
     primer_bind     14635..14657
                     /label=M13/pUC Forward
                     /note="In lacZ gene"
     primer_bind     14649..14666
                     /label=M13 Forward
                     /note="In lacZ gene. Also called M13-F20 or M13 (-21)
                     Forward"
     primer_bind     14650..14666
                     /label=M13 fwd
                     /note="common sequencing primer, one of multiple similar
                     variants"
     primer_bind     14676..14695
                     /label=T7
                     /note="T7 promoter, forward primer"
     promoter        14676..14694
                     /label=T7 promoter
                     /note="promoter for bacteriophage T7 RNA polymerase"
ORIGIN
        1 ccccgcggca ggccctccga gcgtggtgga gccgttctgt gagacagccg ggtacgagtc
       61 gtgacgctgg aaggggcaag cgggtggtgg gcaggaatgc ggtccgccct gcagcaaccg
      121 gagggggagg gagaagggag cggaaaagtc tccaccggac gcggccatgg ctcggggggg
      181 ggggggcagc ggaggagcgc ttccggccga cgtctcgtcg ctgattggct tcttttcctc
      241 ccgccgtgtg tgaaaacaca aatggcgtgt tttggttggc gtaaggcgcc tgtcagttaa
      301 cggcagccgg agtgcgcagc cgccggcagc ctcgctctgc ccactgggtg gggcgggagg
      361 taggtggggt gaggcgagct ggacgtgcgg gcgcggtcgg cctctggcgg ggcgggggag
      421 gggagggagg gtcagcgaaa gtagctcgcg cgcgagcggc cgcccaccct ccccttcctc
      481 tgggggagtc gttttacccg ccgccggccg ggcctcgtcg tctgattggc tctcggggcc
      541 cagaaaactg gcccttgcca ttggctcgtg ttcgtgcaag ttgagtccat ccgccggcca
      601 gcgggggcgg cgaggaggcg ctcccaggtt ccggccctcc cctcggcccc gcgccgcaga
      661 gtctggccgc gcgcccctgc gcaacgtggc aggaagcgcg cgctgggggc ggggacgggc
      721 agtagggctg agcggctgcg gggcgggtgc aagcacgttt ccgacttgag ttgcctcaag
      781 aggggcgtgc tgagccagac ctccatcgcg cactccgggg agtggaggga aggagcgagg
      841 gctcagttgg gctgttttgg aggcaggaag cacttgctct cccaaagtcg ctctgagttg
      901 ttatcagtaa gggagctgca gtggagtagg cggggagaag gccgcaccct tctccggagg
      961 ggggagggga gtgttgcaat acctttctgg gagttctctg ctgcctcctg gcttctgagg
     1021 accgccctgg gcctgggaga atcccttccc cctcttccct cgtgatctgc aactccagtc
     1081 tttctagcat ctgtagggcg cagtagtcca gggtttcctt gatgatgtca tacttatcct
     1141 gtcccttttt tttccacagc tcgcggttga ggacaaactc ttcgcggtct ttccagtggt
     1201 taattaaata acttcgtata gcatacatta tacgaagtta tggatccgaa caaacgaccc
     1261 aacacccgtg cgttttattc tgtcttttta ttgccgatcc cctcagaaga actcgtcaag
     1321 aaggcgatag aaggcgatgc gctgcgaatc gggagcggcg ataccgtaaa gcacgaggaa
     1381 gcggtcagcc cattcgccgc caagctcttc agcaatatca cgggtagcca acgctatgtc
     1441 ctgatagcgg tccgccacac ccagccggcc acagtcgatg aatccagaaa agcggccatt
     1501 ttccaccatg atattcggca agcaggcatc gccatgggtc acgacgagat cctcgccgtc
     1561 gggcatgcgc gccttgagcc tggcgaacag ttcggctggc gcgagcccct gatgctcttc
     1621 gtccagatca tcctgatcga caagaccggc ttccatccga gtacgtgctc gctcgatgcg
     1681 atgtttcgct tggtggtcga atgggcaggt agccggatca agcgtatgca gccgccgcat
     1741 tgcatcagcc atgatggata ctttctcggc aggagcaagg tgagatgaca ggagatcctg
     1801 ccccggcact tcgcccaata gcagccagtc ccttcccgct tcagtgacaa cgtcgagcac
     1861 agctgcgcaa ggaacgcccg tcgtggccag ccacgatagc cgcgctgcct cgtcctgcag
     1921 ttcattcagg gcaccggaca ggtcggtctt gacaaaaaga accgggcgcc cctgcgctga
     1981 cagccggaac acggcggcat cagagcagcc gattgtctgt tgtgcccagt catagccgaa
     2041 tagcctctcc acccaagcgg ccggagaacc tgcgtgcaat ccatcttgtt caatggccga
     2101 tcccatattg gctgcagggt cgctcggtgt tcgaggccac acgcgtcacc ttaatatgcg
     2161 aagtggacct gggaccgcgc cgccccgact gcatctgcgt gttcgaattc gccaatgaca
     2221 agacgctggg cggggtttgc tcgacattgg gtggaaacat tccaggcctg ggtggagagg
     2281 ctttttgctt cctcttgcaa aaccacactg ctcgacattg ggtggaaaca ttccaggcct
     2341 gggtggagag gctttttgct tcctcttgca aaaccacact gctcgactag tgattaaagt
     2401 cgactcgggg acaccaaata tggcgatctc ggccttttcg tttcttggag ctgggacatg
     2461 tttgccatcg atccatctac caccagaacg gccgttagat ctgctgccac cgttgtttcc
     2521 accgaagaaa ccaccgttgc cgtaaccacc acgacggttg ttgctaaaga agctgccacc
     2581 gccacggcca ccgttgtagc cgccgttgtt gttattgtag ttgctcatgt tatttctggc
     2641 acttcttggt tttcctctta agtgaggagg aacataacca ttctcgttgt tgtcgttgat
     2701 gcttaaattt tgcacttgtt cgctcagttc agccataata tgaaatgctt ttcttgttgt
     2761 tcttacggaa taccacttgc cacctatcac cacaactaac tttttcccgt tcctccatct
     2821 cttttatatt ttttttctcg agggatcttt gtgaaggaac cttacttctg tggtgtgaca
     2881 taattggaca aactacctac agagatttaa agctctaagg taaatataaa atttttaagt
     2941 gtataatgtg ttaaactact gattctaatt gtttgtgtat tttagattcc aacctatgga
     3001 actgatgaat gggagcagtg gtggaatgcc tttaatgagg aaaacctgtt ttgctcagaa
     3061 gaaatgccat ctagtgatga tgaggctact gctgactctc aacattctac tcctccaaaa
     3121 aagaagagaa aggtagaaga ccccaaggac tttccttcag aattgctaag ttttttgagt
     3181 catgctgtgt ttagtaatag aactcttgct tgctttgcta tttacaccac aaaggaaaaa
     3241 gctgcactgc tatacaagaa aattatggaa aaatattctg taacctttat aagtaggcat
     3301 aacagttata atcataacat actgtttttt cttactccac acaggcatag agtgtctgct
     3361 attaataact atgctcaaaa attgtgtacc tttagctttt taatttgtaa aggggttaat
     3421 aaggaatatt tgatgtatag tgccttgact agagatcata atcagccata ccacatttgt
     3481 agaggtttta cttgctttaa aaaacctccc acacctcccc ctgaacctga aacataaaat
     3541 gaatgcaatt gttgttgtta acttgtttat tgcagcttat aatggttaca aataaagcaa
     3601 tagcatcaca aatttcacaa ataaagcatt tttttcactg cattctagtt gtggtttgtc
     3661 caaactcatc aatgtatctt atcatgtctg gatctgacat ggtaagtaag cttataactt
     3721 cgtatagcat acattatacg aagttatcgg cgcgccatca caagtttgta caaaaaagct
     3781 gaacgagaaa cgtaaaatga tataaatatc aatatattaa attagatttt gcataaaaaa
     3841 cagactacat aatactgtaa aacacaacat atccagtcat attggcggcc gcattaggca
     3901 ccccaggctt tacactttat gcttccggct cgtataatgt gtggattttg agttaggatc
     3961 cgtcgagatt ttcaggagct aaggaagcta aaatggagaa aaaaatcact ggatatacca
     4021 ccgttgatat atcccaatgg catcgtaaag aacattttga ggcatttcag tcagttgctc
     4081 aatgtaccta taaccagacc gttcagctgg atattacggc ctttttaaag accgtaaaga
     4141 aaaataagca caagttttat ccggccttta ttcacattct tgcccgcctg atgaatgctc
     4201 atccggaatt ccgtatggca atgaaagacg gtgagctggt gatatgggat agtgttcacc
     4261 cttgttacac cgttttccat gagcaaactg aaacgttttc atcgctctgg agtgaatacc
     4321 acgacgattt ccggcagttt ctacacatat attcgcaaga tgtggcgtgt tacggtgaaa
     4381 acctggccta tttccctaaa gggtttattg agaatatgtt tttcgtctca gccaatccct
     4441 gggtgagttt caccagtttt gatttaaacg tggccaatat ggacaacttc ttcgcccccg
     4501 ttttcaccat gggcaaatat tatacgcaag gcgacaaggt gctgatgccg ctggcgattc
     4561 aggttcatca tgccgtttgt gatggcttcc atgtcggcag aatgcttaat gaattacaac
     4621 agtactgcga tgagtggcag ggcggggcgt aaacgcgtgg atccggctta ctaaaagcca
     4681 gataacagta tgcgtatttg cgcgctgatt tttgcggtat aagaatatat actgatatgt
     4741 atacccgaag tatgtcaaaa agaggtatgc tatgaagcag cgtattacag tgacagttga
     4801 cagcgacagc tatcagttgc tcaaggcata tatgatgtca atatctccgg tctggtaagc
     4861 acaaccatgc agaatgaagc ccgtcgtctg cgtgccgaac gctggaaagc ggaaaatcag
     4921 gaagggatgg ctgaggtcgc ccggtttatt gaaatgaacg gctcttttgc tgacgagaac
     4981 aggggctggt gaaatgcagt ttaaggttta cacctataaa agagagagcc gttatcgtct
     5041 gtttgtggat gtacagagtg atattattga cacgcccggg cgacggatgg tgatccccct
     5101 ggccagtgca cgtctgctgt cagataaagt ctcccgtgaa ctttacccgg tggtgcatat
     5161 cggggatgaa agctggcgca tgatgaccac cgatatggcc agtgtgccgg tctccgttat
     5221 cggggaagaa gtggctgatc tcagccaccg cgaaaatgac atcaaaaacg ccattaacct
     5281 gatgttctgg ggaatataaa tgtcaggctc ccttatacac agccagtctg caggtcgacc
     5341 atagtgactg gatatgttgt gttttacagc attatgtagt ctgtttttta tgcaaaatct
     5401 aatttaatat attgatattt atatcatttt acgtttctcg ttcagctttc ttgtacaaag
     5461 tggtgatggc gcgccgcggc cgcgatcaat tcggtaccga agttcctatt ccgaagttcc
     5521 tattctctag aaagtatagg aacttcctcg agggtacccc aattccgccc cccccccccc
     5581 cctaacgtta ctggccgaag ccgcttggaa taaggccggt gtgcgtttgt ctatatgtta
     5641 ttttccacca tattgccgtc ttttggcaat gtgagggccc ggaaacctgg ccctgtcttc
     5701 ttgacgagca ttcctagggg tctttcccct ctcgccaaag gaatgcaagg tctgttgaat
     5761 gtcgtgaagg aagcagttcc tctggaagct tcttgaagac aaacaacgtc tgtagcgacc
     5821 ctttgcaggc agcggaaccc cccacctggc gacaggtgcc tctgcggcca aaagccacgt
     5881 gtataagata cacctgcaaa ggcggcacaa ccccagtgcc acgttgtgag ttggatagtt
     5941 gtggaaagag tcaaatggct ctcctcaagc gtattcaaca aggggctgaa ggatgcccag
     6001 aaggtacccc attgtatggg atctgatctg gggcctcggt gcacatgctt tacatgtgtt
     6061 tagtcgaggt taaaaaacgt ctaggccccc cgaaccacgg ggacgtggtt ttcctttgaa
     6121 aaacacgatg ataatatggc cacaaccatg gtgagcaagg gcgaggagct gttcaccggg
     6181 gtggtgccca tcctggtcga gctggacggc gacgtaaacg gccacaagtt cagcgtgtcc
     6241 ggcgagggcg agggcgatgc cacctacggc aagctgaccc tgaagttcat ctgcaccacc
     6301 ggcaagctgc ccgtgccctg gcccaccctc gtgaccaccc tgacctacgg cgtgcagtgc
     6361 ttcagccgct accccgacca catgaagcag cacgacttct tcaagtccgc catgcccgaa
     6421 ggctacgtcc aggagcgcac catcttcttc aaggacgacg gcaactacaa gacccgcgcc
     6481 gaggtgaagt tcgagggcga caccctggtg aaccgcatcg agctgaaggg catcgacttc
     6541 aaggaggacg gcaacatcct ggggcacaag ctggagtaca actacaacag ccacaacgtc
     6601 tatatcatgg ccgacaagca gaagaacggc atcaaggtga acttcaagat ccgccacaac
     6661 atcgaggacg gcagcgtgca gctcgccgac cactaccagc agaacacccc catcggcgac
     6721 ggccccgtgc tgctgcccga caaccactac ctgagcaccc agtccgccct gagcaaagac
     6781 cccaacgaga agcgcgatca catggtcctg ctggagttcg tgaccgccgc cgggatcact
     6841 ctcggcatgg acgagctgta caagtaatcc gggatccgga gagctcccaa cgaagttcct
     6901 attccgaagt tcctattctc tagaaagtat aggaacttcc tcgaggttgg atgcagcccg
     6961 ggggatccac tagttctaga gcggccgatc agcctcgact gtgccttcta gttgccagcc
     7021 atctgttgtt tgcccctccc ccgtgccttc cttgaccctg gaaggtgcca ctcccactgt
     7081 cctttcctaa taaaatgagg aaattgcatc gcattgtctg agtaggtgtc attctattct
     7141 ggggggtggg gtggggcagg acagcaaggg ggaggattgg gaagacaata gcaggcatgc
     7201 tggggatgcg gtgggctcta tggcttctga ggcggaaaga accagctggg gctcgagatc
     7261 cactagttct agcctcgagg ctagagcggc cgccgcggat atcgaattcg ctagaagatg
     7321 ggcgggagtc ttctgggcag gcttaaaggc taacctggtg tgtgggcgtt gtcctgcagg
     7381 ggaattgaac aggtgtaaaa ttggagggac aagacttccc acagattttc ggttttgtcg
     7441 ggaagttttt taataggggc aaataaggaa aatgggagga taggtagtca tctggggttt
     7501 tatgcagcaa aactacaggt tattattgct tgtgatccgc ctcggagtat tttccatcga
     7561 ggtagattaa agacatgctc acccgagttt tatactctcc tgcttgagat ccttactaca
     7621 gtatgaaatt acagtgtcgc gagttagact atgtaagcag aattttaatc atttttaaag
     7681 agcccagtac ttcatatcca tttctcccgc tccttctgca gccttatcaa aaggtatttt
     7741 agaacactca ttttagcccc attttcattt attatactgg cttatccaac ccctagacag
     7801 agcattggca ttttcccttt cctgatctta gaagtctgat gactcatgaa accagacaga
     7861 ttagttacat acaccacaaa tcgaggctgt agctggggcc tcaacactgc agttctttta
     7921 taactcctta gtacactttt tgttgatcct ttgccttgat ccttaatttt cagtgtctat
     7981 cacctctccc gtcaggtggt gttccacatt tgggcctatt ctcagtccag ggagttttac
     8041 aacaatagat gtattgagaa tccaacctaa agcttaactt tccactccca tgaatgcctc
     8101 tctccttttt ctccatttat aaactgagct attaaccatt aatggtttcc aggtggatgt
     8161 ctcctccccc aatattacct gatgtatctt acatattgcc aggctgatat tttaagacat
     8221 taaaaggtat atttcattat tgagccacat ggtattgatt actgcttact aaaattttgt
     8281 cattgtacac atctgtaaaa ggtggttcct tttggaatgc aaagttcagg tgtttgttgt
     8341 ctttcctgac ctaaggtctt gtgagcttgt attttttcta tttaagcagt gctttctctt
     8401 ggactggctt gactcatggc attctacacg ttattgctgg tctaaatgtg attttgccaa
     8461 gcttcttcag gacctataat tttgcttgac ttgtagccaa acacaagtaa aatgattaag
     8521 caacaaatgt atttgtgaag cttggttttt aggttgttgt gttgtgtgtg cttgtgctct
     8581 ataataatac tatccagggg ctggagaggt ggctcggagt tcaagagcac agactgctct
     8641 tccagaagtc ctgagttcaa ttcccagcaa ccacatggtg gctcacaacc atctgtaatg
     8701 ggatctgatg ccctcttctg gtgtgtctga agaccacaag tgtattcaca ttaaataaat
     8761 aaatcctcct tcttcttctt tttttttttt ttaaagagaa tactgtctcc agtagaattt
     8821 actgaagtaa tgaaatactt tgtgtttgtt ccaatatggt agccaataat caaattactc
     8881 tttaagcact ggaaatgtta ccaaggaact aatttttatt tgaagtgtaa ctgtggacag
     8941 aggagccata actgcagact tgtgggatac agaagaccaa tgcagacttt aatgtctttt
     9001 ctcttacact aagcaataaa gaaataaaaa ttgaacttct agtatcctat ttgtttaaac
     9061 tgctagcttt acttaacttt tgtgcttcat ctatacaaag ctgaaagcta agtctgcagc
     9121 cattactaaa catgaaagca agtaatgata attttggatt tcaaaaatgt agggccagag
     9181 tttagccagc cagtggtggt gcttgccttt atgcctttaa tcccagcact ctggaggcag
     9241 agacaggcag atctctgagt ttgagcccag cctggtctac acatcaagtt ctatctagga
     9301 tagccaggaa tacacacaga aaccctgttg gggagggggg ctctgagatt tcataaaatt
     9361 ataattgaag cattccctaa tgagccacta tggatgtggc taaatccgtc tacctttctg
     9421 atgagatttg ggtattattt tttctgtctc tgctgttggt tgggtctttt gacactgtgg
     9481 gctttcttta aagcctcctt cctgccatgt ggtctcttgt ttgctactaa cttcccatgg
     9541 cttaaatggc atggcttttt gccttctaag ggcagctgct gagatttgca gcctgatttc
     9601 cagggtgggg ttgggaaatc tttcaaacac taaaattgtc ctttaatttt ttttttaaaa
     9661 aatgggttat ataataaacc tcataaaata gttatgagga gtgaggtgga ctaatattaa
     9721 atgagtccct cccctataaa agagctatta aggctttttg tcttatactt aacttttttt
     9781 ttaaatgtgg tatctttaga accaagggtc ttagagtttt agtatacaga aactgttgca
     9841 tcgcttaatc agattttcta gtttcaaatc cagagaatcc aaattcttca cagccaaagt
     9901 caaattaaga atttctgact tttaatgtta atttgcttac tgtgaatata aaaatgatag
     9961 cttttcctga ggcagggtct cactatgtat ctctgcctga tctgcaacaa gatatgtaga
    10021 ctaaagttct gcctgctttt gtctcctgaa tactaaggtt aaaatgtagt aatacttttg
    10081 gaacttgcag gtcagattct tttatagggg acacactaag ggagcttggg tgatagttgg
    10141 taaaatgtgt ttcaagtgat gaaaacttga attattatca ccgcaaccta ctttttaaaa
    10201 aaaaaagcca ggcctgttag agcatgctta agggatccct aggacttgct gagcacacaa
    10261 gagtagttac ttggcaggct cctggtgaga gcatatttca aaaaacaagg cagacaacca
    10321 agaaactaca gttaaggtta cctgtcttta aaccatctgc atatacacag ggatattaaa
    10381 atattccaaa taatatttca ttcaagtttt cccccatcaa attgggacat ggatttctcc
    10441 ggtgaatagg cagagttgga aactaaacaa atgttggttt tgtgatttgt gaaattgttt
    10501 tcaagtgata gttaaagccc atgagataca gaacaaagct gctatttcga ggtctcttgg
    10561 tttatactca gaagcacttc tttgggtttc cctgcactat cctgatcatg tgctaggcct
    10621 accttaggct gattgttgtt caaataaact taagtttcct gtcaggtgat gtcatatgat
    10681 ttcatatatc aaggcaaaac atgttatata tgttaaacat ttgtacttaa tgtgaaagtt
    10741 aggtctttgt gggtttgatt tttaattttc aaaacctgag ctaaataagt catttttaca
    10801 tgtcttacat ttggtggaat tgtataattg tggtttgcag gcaagactct ctgacctagt
    10861 aaccctacct atagagcact ttgctgggtc acaagtctag gagtcaagca tttcaccttg
    10921 aagttgagac gttttgttag tgtatactag tttatatgtt ggaggacatg tttatccaga
    10981 agatattcag gactattttt gactgggcta aggaattgat tctgattagc actgttagtg
    11041 agcattgagt ggcctttagg cttgaattgg agtcacttgt atatctcaaa taatgctggc
    11101 cttttttaaa aagcccttgt tctttatcac cctgttttct acataatttt tgttcaaaga
    11161 aatacttgtt tggatctcct tttgacaaca atagcatgtt ttcaagccat attttttttc
    11221 cttttttttt ttttttttgg tttttcgaga cagggtttct ctgtatagcc ctggctgtcc
    11281 tggaactcac tttgtagacc aggctggcct cgaactcaga aatccgcctg cctctgcctc
    11341 ctgagtgccg ggattaaagg cgtgcaccac cacgcctggc taagttggat attttgttat
    11401 ataactataa ccaatactaa ctccactggg tggattttta attcagtcag tagtcttaag
    11461 tggtctttat tggcccttca ttaaaatcta ctgttcactc taacagaggc tgttggtact
    11521 agtggcactt aagcaacttc ctacggatat actagcagat taagggtcag ggatagaaac
    11581 tagtctagcg ttttgtatac ctaccagctt tatactacct tgttctgata gaaatatttc
    11641 aggacatcta gcttatcgat accgtcgacg gtatcgataa gcttgatatc gaattctacc
    11701 gggtagggga ggcgcttttc ccaaggcagt ctggagcatg cgctttagca gccccgctgg
    11761 gcacttggcg ctacacaagt ggcctctggc ctcgcacaca ttccacatcc accggtaggc
    11821 gccgccgccc tgcaggcgat cgctacgtac agcttttgtt ccctttagtg agggttaatt
    11881 gcgcgcttgg cgtaatcatg gtcatagctg tttcctgtgt gaaattgtta tccgctcaca
    11941 attccacaca acatacgagc cggaagcata aagtgtaaag cctggggtgc ctaatgagtg
    12001 agctaactca cattaattgc gttgcgctca ctgcccgctt tccagtcggg aaacctgtcg
    12061 tgccagctgc attaatgaat cggccaacgc gcggggagag gcggtttgcg tattgggcgc
    12121 tcttccgctt cctcgctcac tgactcgctg cgctcggtcg ttcggctgcg gcgagcggta
    12181 tcagctcact caaaggcggt aatacggtta tccacagaat caggggataa cgcaggaaag
    12241 aacatgtgag caaaaggcca gcaaaaggcc aggaaccgta aaaaggccgc gttgctggcg
    12301 tttttccata ggctccgccc ccctgacgag catcacaaaa atcgacgctc aagtcagagg
    12361 tggcgaaacc cgacaggact ataaagatac caggcgtttc cccctggaag ctccctcgtg
    12421 cgctctcctg ttccgaccct gccgcttacc ggatacctgt ccgcctttct cccttcggga
    12481 agcgtggcgc tttctcatag ctcacgctgt aggtatctca gttcggtgta ggtcgttcgc
    12541 tccaagctgg gctgtgtgca cgaacccccc gttcagcccg accgctgcgc cttatccggt
    12601 aactatcgtc ttgagtccaa cccggtaaga cacgacttat cgccactggc agcagccact
    12661 ggtaacagga ttagcagagc gaggtatgta ggcggtgcta cagagttctt gaagtggtgg
    12721 cctaactacg gctacactag aaggacagta tttggtatct gcgctctgct gaagccagtt
    12781 accttcggaa aaagagttgg tagctcttga tccggcaaac aaaccaccgc tggtagcggt
    12841 ggtttttttg tttgcaagca gcagattacg cgcagaaaaa aaggatctca agaagatcct
    12901 ttgatctttt ctacggggtc tgacgctcag tggaacgaaa actcacgtta agggattttg
    12961 gtcatgagat tatcaaaaag gatcttcacc tagatccttt taaattaaaa atgaagtttt
    13021 aaatcaatct aaagtatata tgagtaaact tggtctgaca gttaccaatg cttaatcagt
    13081 gaggcaccta tctcagcgat ctgtctattt cgttcatcca tagttgcctg actccccgtc
    13141 gtgtagataa ctacgatacg ggagggctta ccatctggcc ccagtgctgc aatgataccg
    13201 cgagacccac gctcaccggc tccagattta tcagcaataa accagccagc cggaagggcc
    13261 gagcgcagaa gtggtcctgc aactttatcc gcctccatcc agtctattaa ttgttgccgg
    13321 gaagctagag taagtagttc gccagttaat agtttgcgca acgttgttgc cattgctaca
    13381 ggcatcgtgg tgtcacgctc gtcgtttggt atggcttcat tcagctccgg ttcccaacga
    13441 tcaaggcgag ttacatgatc ccccatgttg tgcaaaaaag cggttagctc cttcggtcct
    13501 ccgatcgttg tcagaagtaa gttggccgca gtgttatcac tcatggttat ggcagcactg
    13561 cataattctc ttactgtcat gccatccgta agatgctttt ctgtgactgg tgagtactca
    13621 accaagtcat tctgagaata gtgtatgcgg cgaccgagtt gctcttgccc ggcgtcaata
    13681 cgggataata ccgcgccaca tagcagaact ttaaaagtgc tcatcattgg aaaacgttct
    13741 tcggggcgaa aactctcaag gatcttaccg ctgttgagat ccagttcgat gtaacccact
    13801 cgtgcaccca actgatcttc agcatctttt actttcacca gcgtttctgg gtgagcaaaa
    13861 acaggaaggc aaaatgccgc aaaaaaggga ataagggcga cacggaaatg ttgaatactc
    13921 atactcttcc tttttcaata ttattgaagc atttatcagg gttattgtct catgagcgga
    13981 tacatatttg aatgtattta gaaaaataaa caaatagggg ttccgcgcac atttccccga
    14041 aaagtgccac ctaaattgta agcgttaata ttttgttaaa attcgcgtta aatttttgtt
    14101 aaatcagctc attttttaac caataggccg aaatcggcaa aatcccttat aaatcaaaag
    14161 aatagaccga gatagggttg agtgttgttc cagtttggaa caagagtcca ctattaaaga
    14221 acgtggactc caacgtcaaa ggnnnnnnnn nnnnnnnnnn nnnnnnnnnn nnnnnnnnnn
    14281 nnnnnnnnnn ntnnnnnnnn nnnnnnnnnn nnnnnnnnnn nnnnnnnnnn nnnnnnnnnn
    14341 nnnnnnnnnn nnnnnnnnnn nnnnnnnnnn nnnnnnnnnn nnngnnnnnn nnnnnnnnnn
    14401 nnnnnnnnnn nnnnnnnnnn nnnnnnnnnn nnnnnnnnnn nnnnnnnnnn nnnnnnnnnn
    14461 nnnnnnnnnn nnnnnnnnnn nnnnnnnnnn nnnnnnnnnn nnnnnnnncc cattcgccat
    14521 tcaggctgcg caactgttgg gaagggcgat cggtgcgggc ctcttcgcta ttacgccagc
    14581 tggcgaaagg gggatgtgct gcaaggcgat taagttgggt aacgccaggg ttttcccagt
    14641 cacgacgttg taaaacgacg gccagtgagc gcgcgtaata cgactcacta tagggcgaat
    14701 tggagct
//
